>Addgene plasmid #13197 | pc3XB-ZF58 | depositor full sequence | sequence record 7546 | Author sequence
GACGGATCGGGAGATCTCCCGATCCCCTATGGTGCACTCTCAGTACAATCTGCTCTGATGCCGCATAGTT
AAGCCAGTATCTGCTCCCTGCTTGTGTGTTGGAGGTCGCTGAGTAGTGCGCGAGCAAAATTTAAGCTACA
ACAAGGCAAGGCTTGACCGACAATTGCATGAAGAATCTGCTTAGGGTTAGGCGTTTTGCGCTGCTTCGCG
ATGTACGGGCCAGATATACGCGTTGACATTGATTATTGACTAGTTATTAATAGTAATCAATTACGGGGTC
ATTAGTTCATAGCCCATATATGGAGTTCCGCGTTACATAACTTACGGTAAATGGCCCGCCTGGCTGACCG
CCCAACGACCCCCGCCCATTGACGTCAATAATGACGTATGTTCCCATAGTAACGCCAATAGGGACTTTCC
ATTGACGTCAATGGGTGGAGTATTTACGGTAAACTGCCCACTTGGCAGTACATCAAGTGTATCATATGCC
AAGTACGCCCCCTATTGACGTCAATGACGGTAAATGGCCCGCCTGGCATTATGCCCAGTACATGACCTTA
TGGGACTTTCCTACTTGGCAGTACATCTACGTATTAGTCATCGCTATTACCATGGTGATGCGGTTTTGGC
AGTACATCAATGGGCGTGGATAGCGGTTTGACTCACGGGGATTTCCAAGTCTCCACCCCATTGACGTCAA
TGGGAGTTTGTTTTGGCACCAAAATCAACGGGACTTTCCAAAATGTCGTAACAACTCCGCCCCATTGACG
CAAATGGGCGGTAGGCGTGTACGGTGGGAGGTCTATATAAGCAGAGCTCTCTGGCTAACTAGAGAACCCA
CTGCTTACTGGCTTATCGAAATTAATACGACTCACTATAGGGAGACCCAAGCTGGCTAGCGTTTAAACGG
GCCCTCTAGACCCGGGGAGAAGCCTTACAAATGCCCAGAATGTGGAAAGAGTTTTAGCAGGTCTGATAAA
CTCGTGAGACACCAGAGAACACATACCGGTGGATCCTCTGCACAGTAGTAAGCTTAAGTTTAAACCGCTG
ATCAGCCTCGACTGTGCCTTCTAGTTGCCAGCCATCTGTTGTTTGCCCCTCCCCCGTGCCTTCCTTGACC
CTGGAAGGTGCCACTCCCACTGTCCTTTCCTAATAAAATGAGGAAATTGCATCGCATTGTCTGAGTAGGT
GTCATTCTATTCTGGGGGGTGGGGTGGGGCAGGACAGCAAGGGGGAGGATTGGGAAGACAATAGCAGGCA
TGCTGGGGATGCGGTGGGCTCTATGGCTTCTGAGGCGGAAAGAACCAGCTGGGGCTCTAGGGGGTATCCC
C
[124 nt withheld, positions 1332-1455]
C
[91 nt withheld, positions 1457-1547]
A
[49 nt withheld, positions 1549-1597]
CCTTTGACGTTGGAGTCCACGTTCTTT
[37 nt withheld, positions 1625-1661]
ACCCTATCTCGGTCTATTCTTTTGATTTATAAGGGATTTTGCCGATTTCGGCCTATTGGTTAAAAAATGA
GCTGATTTAACAAAAATTTAACGCGAATTAATTCTGTGGAATGTGTGTCAGTTAGGGTGTGGAAAGTCCC
CAGGCTCCCCAGCAGGCAGAAGTATGCAAAGCATGCATCTCAATTAGTCAGCAACCAGGTGTGGAAAGTC
CCCAGGCTCCCCAGCAGGCAGAAGTATGCAAAGCATGCATCTCAATTAGTCAGCAACCATAGTCCCGCCC
CTAACTCCGCCCATCCCGCCCCTAACTCCGCCCAGTTCCGCCCATTCTCCGCCCCATGGCTGACTAATTT
TTTTTATTTATGCAGAGGCCGAGGCCGCCTCTGCCTCTGAGCTATTCCAGAAGTAGTGAGGAGGCTTTTT
TGGAGGCCTAGGCTTTTGCAAAAAGCTCCCGGCCGGGAGCTTGTATATCCATTTTCGGATCTGATCAAGA
GACAGGATGAGGATCGTTTCGCATGATTGAACAAGATGGATTGCACGCAGGTTCTCCGGCCGCTTGGGTG
GAGAGGCTATTCGGCTATGACTGGGCACAACAGACAATCGGCTGCTCTGATGCCGCCGTGTTCCGGCTGT
CAGCGCAGGGGCGCCCGGTTCTTTTTGTCAAGACCGACCTGTCCGGTGCCCTGAATGAACTGCAGGACGA
GGCAGCGCGGCTATCGTGGCTGGCCACGACGGGCGTTCCTTGCGCAGCTGTGCTCGACGTTGTCACTGAA
GCGGGAAGGGACTGGCTGCTATTGGGCGAAGTGCCGGGGCAGGATCTCCTGTCATCTCACCTTGCTCCTG
CCGAGAAAGTATCCATCATGGCTGATGCAATGCGGCGGCTGCATACGCTTGATCCGGCTACCTGCCCATT
CGACCACCAAGCGAAACATCGCATCGAGCGAGCACGTACTCGGATGGAAGCCGGTCTTGTCGATCAGGAT
GATCTGGACGAAGAGCATCAGGGGCTCGCGCCAGCCGAACTGTTCGCCAGGCTCAAGGCGCGCATGCCCG
ACGGCGAGGATCTCGTCGTGACCCATGGCGATGCCTGCTTGCCGAATATCATGGTGGAAAATGGCCGCTT
TTCTGGATTCATCGACTGTGGCCGGCTGGGTGTGGCGGACCGCTATCAGGACATAGCGTTGGCTACCCGT
GATATTGCTGAAGAGCTTGGCGGCGAATGGGCTGACCGCTTCCTCGTGCTTTACGGTATCGCCGCTCCCG
ATTCGCAGCGCATCGCCTTCTATCGCCTTCTTGACGAGTTCTTCTGAGCGGGACTCTGGGGTTCGAAATG
ACCGACCAAGCGACGCCCAACCTGCCATCACGAGATTTCGATTCCACCGCCGCCTTCTATGAAAGGTTGG
GCTTCGGAATCGTTTTCCGGGACGCCGGCTGGATGATCCTCCAGCGCGGGGATCTCATGCTGGAGTTCTT
CGCCCACCCCAACTTGTTTATTGCAGCTTATAATGGTTACAAATAAAGCAATAGCATCACAAATTTCACA
AATAAAGCATTTTTTTCACTGCATTCTAGTTGTGGTTTGTCCAAACTCATCAATGTATCTTATCATGTCT
GTATACCGTCGACCTCTAGCTAGAGCTTGGCGTAATCATGGTCATAGCTGTTTCCTGTGTGAAATTGTTA
TCCGCTCACAATTCCACACAACATACGAGCCGGAAGCATAAAGTGTAAAGCCTGGGGTGCCTAATGAGTG
AGCTAACTCACATTAATTGCGTTGCGCTCACTGCCCGCTTTCCAGTCGGGAAACCTGTCGTGCCAGCTGC
ATTAATGAATCGGCCAACGCGCGGGGAGAGGCGGTTTGCGTATTGGGCGCTCTTCCGCTTCCTCGCTCAC
TGACTCGCTGCGCTCGGTCGTTCGGCTGCGGCGAGCGGTATCAGCTCACTCAAAGGCGGTAATACGGTTA
TCCACAGAATCAGGGGATAACGCAGGAAAGAACATGTGAGCAAAAGGCCAGCAAAAGGCCAGGAACCGTA
AAAAGGCCGCGTTGCTGGCGTTTTTCCATAGGCTCCGCCCCCCTGACGAGCATCACAAAAATCGACGCTC
AAGTCAGAGGTGGCGAAACCCGACAGGACTATAAAGATACCAGGCGTTTCCCCCTGGAAGCTCCCTCGTG
CGCTCTCCTGTTCCGACCCTGCCGCTTACCGGATACCTGTCCGCCTTTCTCCCTTCGGGAAGCGTGGCGC
TTTCTCATAGCTCACGCTGTAGGTATCTCAGTTCGGTGTAGGTCGTTCGCTCCAAGCTGGGCTGTGTGCA
CGAACCCCCCGTTCAGCCCGACCGCTGCGCCTTATCCGGTAACTATCGTCTTGAGTCCAACCCGGTAAGA
CACGACTTATCGCCACTGGCAGCAGCCACTGGTAACAGGATTAGCAGAGCGAGGTATGTAGGCGGTGCTA
CAGAGTTCTTGAAGTGGTGGCCTAACTACGGCTACACTAGAAGAACAGTATTTGGTATCTGCGCTCTGCT
GAAGCCAGTTACCTTCGGAAAAAGAGTTGGTAGCTCTTGATCCGGCAAACAAACCACCGCTGGTAGCGGT
TTTTTTGTTTGCAAGCAGCAGATTACGCGCAGAAAAAAAGGATCTCAAGAAGATCCTTTGATCTTTTCTA
CGGGGTCTGACGCTCAGTGGAACGAAAACTCACGTTAAGGGATTTTGGTCATGAGATTATCAAAAAGGAT
CTTCACCTAGATCCTTTTAAATTAAAAATGAAGTTTTAAATCAATCTAAAGTATATATGAGTAAACTTGG
TCTGACAGTTACCAATGCTTAATCAGTGAGGCACCTATCTCAGCGATCTGTCTATTTCGTTCATCCATAG
TTGCCTGACTCCCCGTCGTGTAGATAACTACGATACGGGAGGGCTTACCATCTGGCCCCAGTGCTGCAAT
GATACCGCGAGACCCACGCTCACCGGCTCCAGATTTATCAGCAATAAACCAGCCAGCCGGAAGGGCCGAG
CGCAGAAGTGGTCCTGCAACTTTATCCGCCTCCATCCAGTCTATTAATTGTTGCCGGGAAGCTAGAGTAA
GTAGTTCGCCAGTTAATAGTTTGCGCAACGTTGTTGCCATTGCTACAGGCATCGTGGTGTCACGCTCGTC
GTTTGGTATGGCTTCATTCAGCTCCGGTTCCCAACGATCAAGGCGAGTTACATGATCCCCCATGTTGTGC
AAAAAAGCGGTTAGCTCCTTCGGTCCTCCGATCGTTGTCAGAAGTAAGTTGGCCGCAGTGTTATCACTCA
TGGTTATGGCAGCACTGCATAATTCTCTTACTGTCATGCCATCCGTAAGATGCTTTTCTGTGACTGGTGA
GTACTCAACCAAGTCATTCTGAGAATAGTGTATGCGGCGACCGAGTTGCTCTTGCCCGGCGTCAATACGG
GATAATACCGCGCCACATAGCAGAACTTTAAAAGTGCTCATCATTGGAAAACGTTCTTCGGGGCGAAAAC
TCTCAAGGATCTTACCGCTGTTGAGATCCAGTTCGATGTAACCCACTCGTGCACCCAACTGATCTTCAGC
ATCTTTTACTTTCACCAGCGTTTCTGGGTGAGCAAAAACAGGAAGGCAAAATGCCGCAAAAAAGGGAATA
AGGGCGACACGGAAATGTTGAATACTCATACTCTTCCTTTTTCAATATTATTGAAGCATTTATCAGGGTT
ATTGTCTCATGAGCGGATACATATTTGAATGTATTTAGAAAAATAAACAAATAGGGGTTCCGCGCACATT
TCCCCGAAAAGTGCCACCTGACGTC
Features (pLannotate 1.2.2; 20 found; start..end, strand, type, name):
     28..80      -  misc_feature   bom (fragment): basis of mobility region from pBR322
    235..614     +  enhancer       CMV enhancer: human cytomegalovirus immediate early enhancer
    615..818     +  promoter       CMV promoter: human cytomegalovirus (CMV) immediate early promoter
    814..847     +  LTR            5' LTR (truncated) (fragment): truncated 5' long terminal repeat (LTR) from HIV-1
    863..881     +  promoter       T7 promoter: promoter for bacteriophage T7 RNA polymerase
    927..1019    +  CDS            Znf22 (fragment): ZNF22_MOUSE - Also known as Krox25, Krox26, Zfp422. Experimental evidence at protein level: Swiss-Prot protein existence level 1. Binds DNA through the consensus sequence 5'-CAATG-3'. May be involved in transcriptional regulation and may play a role in tooth formation. From Mus musculus (Mouse).
   1062..1286    +  polyA_signal   bGH poly(A) signal: bovine growth hormone polyadenylation signal
   1290..1311    +  promoter       SV40 promoter (fragment): SV40 enhancer and early promoter
   1332..1760    +  rep_origin     f1 ori (sequence partly withheld): f1 bacteriophage origin of replication; arrow indicates direction of (+) strand synthesis
   1774..2103    +  promoter       SV40 promoter: SV40 enhancer and early promoter
   2174..2965    +  CDS            neo: KKA2_KLEPN - Also known as kan, nptII. Experimental evidence at protein level: Swiss-Prot protein existence level 1. Resistance to kanamycin, neomycin, paromomycin, ribostamycin, butirosin and gentamicin B. From Klebsiella pneumoniae.
   2989..3147    +  CDS            ble (fragment): BLE_KLEPN - Experimental evidence at protein level: Swiss-Prot protein existence level 1. Binding protein with a strong affinity to the bleomycin family of antibiotics. Binds to CL990; an antimitotic-antibiotic compound. From Klebsiella pneumoniae.
   3142..3263    +  polyA_signal   SV40 poly(A) signal: SV40 polyadenylation signal
   3336..3352    -  protein_bind   lac operator: The lac repressor binds to the lac operator to inhibit transcription in E. coli. This inhibition can be relieved by adding lactose or isopropyl-β-D-thiogalactopyranoside (IPTG). lac repressor encoded by lacI
   3360..3390    -  promoter       lac promoter: promoter for the E. coli lac operon
   3405..3426    -  protein_bind   CAP binding site: CAP binding activates transcription in the presence of cAMP. E. coli catabolite activator protein
   3439..3531    -  CDS            lacI (fragment): lac repressor; lacI; The lac repressor binds to the lac operator to inhibit transcription in E. coli. This inhibition can be relieved by adding lactose or isopropyl-β-D-thiogalactopyranoside (IPTG).
   3714..4299    -  rep_origin     ori: high-copy-number ColE1/pMB1/pBR322/pUC origin of replication
   4470..5330    -  CDS            AmpR: β-lactamase; bla; confers resistance to ampicillin, carbenicillin, and related antibiotics
   5331..5435    -  promoter       AmpR promoter: bla
