[The description below was written by a language model from this plasmid's Addgene catalogue record and pLannotate feature annotations shown in this document.]
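Description:
pc3XB-ZF58 is a module-archive plasmid from the Zinc Finger Consortium Modular Assembly Kit v1.0, built on pc3XB, a modified version of the pcDNA3 mammalian expression vector of about 5.4 kb. It is maintained in E. coli through a high-copy ColE1/pUC-type origin and an ampicillin resistance gene. It also retains the pcDNA3 f1 origin and an SV40 promoter-driven neomycin phosphotransferase cassette with an SV40 polyadenylation signal, which allows G418 selection in mammalian cells.

The insert is a roughly 90 bp fragment encoding a single Cys2His2 zinc finger, ZF58, derived from the Barbas module set and designated to recognise the DNA triplet GGG. It lies between XbaI and BamHI sites, both preserved. It is downstream of the CMV enhancer/promoter and a T7 promoter and upstream of the bovine growth hormone polyadenylation signal. The automated annotation labels this region as a fragment of mouse Znf22, which most likely reflects generic similarity among zinc finger motifs rather than the true origin of the module. Similarly, the short HIV-1 LTR, ble and lacI fragments look like partial backbone matches rather than functional elements.

The plasmid carries only one finger, so it serves as a building block rather than a finished effector. According to the associated publication, kit modules are combined by restriction-based modular assembly into multi-finger arrays with chosen target specificities, which are then used to engineer zinc finger nucleases. The record does not describe any nuclease domain, epitope tag or nuclear localisation signal in this construct.
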