>Addgene plasmid #13197 | pc3XB-ZF58 | addgene partial sequence | sequence record 19581 | CMV-F 5'-CGCAAATGGGCGGTAGGCGTG-3'
CTAGAGAACCCACTGCTTACTGGCTTATCGAAATTAATACGACTCACTATAGGGAGACCCAAGCTGGCTA
GCGTTTAAACGGGCCCTCTAGACCCGGGGAGAAGCCTTACAAATGCCCAGAATGTGGAAAGAGTTTTAGC
AGGTCTGATAAACTCGTGAGACACCAGAGAACACATACCGGTGGATCCTCTGCACAGTAGTAAGCTTAAG
TTTAAACCGCTGATCAGCCTCGACTGTGCCTTCTAGTTGCCAGCCATCTGTTGTTTGCCCCTCCCCCGTG
CCTTCCTTGACCCTGGAAGGTGCCACTCCCACTGTCCTTTCCTAATAAAATGAGGAAATTGCATCGCATT
GTCTGAGTAGGTGTCATTCTATTCTGGGGGGTGGGGTGGGGCAGGACAGCAAGGGGGAGGATTGGGAAGA
CAATAGCAGGCATGCTGGGGATGCGGTGGGCTCTATGGCTTCTGAGGCGGAAAGAACCAGCTGGGGCTCT
AGGGGGTATCCCC
[73 nt withheld, positions 504-576]
