Addgene plasmid #13197: pc3XB-ZF58
Depositing lab: Daniel Voytas. Depositing organization: Iowa State University. Publication: Standardized reagents and protocols for engineering zinc finger nucleases by modular assembly. Wright DA, Thibodeau-Beganny S, Sander JD, Winfrey RJ, Hirsh AS, Eichtinger M, Fu F, Porteus MH, Dobbs D, Voytas DF, Joung JK. Nat Protoc. 2006;1(3):1637-52. doi: 10.1038/nprot.2006.259 PubMed 17406455.
Backbone
  Vector backbone: pc3XB
  Backbone manufacturer: Modified Invitrogen pcDNA3
  Backbone size w/o insert (bp): 5400
  Vector type: Mammalian Expression
  Selectable markers: Neomycin (select with G418)
Growth in bacteria
  Bacterial resistance: Ampicillin, 100 μg/mL
  Growth temperature: 37°C
  Growth strain: XL1 Blue
  Copy number: High Copy
Gene/Insert
  Gene/Insert name: ZF58
  Insert size (bp): 90
  Cloning method: Restriction Enzyme; 5′ cloning site XbaI (not destroyed); 3′ cloning site BamHI (not destroyed)
  Sequencing primers: 5′ T7
Terms and licenses: Academic/Nonprofit Terms; Industry Terms: Not Available to Industry
Depositor comments: Part of the Zinc Finger Consortium Modular Assembly Kit v1.0. Finger protein sequence: PGEKPYKCPECGKSFSRSDKLVRHQRTH. Target DNA sequence: GGG. This zinc finger is derived from the Barbas module set.
How to cite: pc3XB-ZF58 was a gift from Daniel Voytas (Addgene plasmid # 13197 ; http://n2t.net/addgene:13197 ; RRID:Addgene_13197)
